>Addgene plasmid #192245 | pCDH-CMV-RPS15A-3xHA plasmid | addgene full sequence | sequence record 380727 | Addgene NGS Result
CTCTTGTAGTCTTGCAACATGGTAACGATGAGTTAGCAACATGCCTTACAAGGAGAGAAAAAGCACCGTG
CATGCCGATTGGTGGAAGTAAGGTGGTACGATCGTGCCTTATTAGGAAGGCAACAGACGGGTCTGACATG
GATTGGACGAACCACTGAATTGCCGCATTGCAGAGATATTGTATTTAAGTGCCTAGCTCGATACATAAAC
GGGTCTCTCTGGTTAGACCAGATCTGAGCCTGGGAGCTCTCTGGCTAACTAGGGAACCCACTGCTTAAGC
CTCAATAAAGCTTGCCTTGAGTGCTTCAAGTAGTGTGTGCCCGTCTGTTGTGTGACTCTGGTAACTAGAG
ATCCCTCAGACCCTTTTAGTCAGTGTGGAAAATCTCTAGCAGTGGCGCCCGAACAGGGACTTGAAAGCGA
AAGGGAAACCAGAGGAGCTCTCTCGACGCAGGACTCGGCTTGCTGAAGCGCGCACGGCAAGAGGCGAGGG
GCGGCGACTGGTGAGTACGCCAAAAATTTTGACTAGCGGAGGCTAGAAGGAGAGAGATGGGTGCGAGAGC
GTCAGTATTAAGCGGGGGAGAATTAGATCGCGATGGGAAAAAATTCGGTTAAGGCCAGGGGGAAAGAAAA
AATATAAATTAAAACATATAGTATGGGCAAGCAGGGAGCTAGAACGATTCGCAGTTAATCCTGGCCTGTT
AGAAACATCAGAAGGCTGTAGACAAATACTGGGACAGCTACAACCATCCCTTCAGACAGGATCAGAAGAA
CTTAGATCATTATATAATACAGTAGCAACCCTCTATTGTGTGCATCAAAGGATAGAGATAAAAGACACCA
AGGAAGCTTTAGACAAGATAGAGGAAGAGCAAAACAAAAGTAAGACCACCGCACAGCAAGCGGCCACTGA
TCTTCAGACCTGGAGGAGGAGATATGAGGGACAATTGGAGAAGTGAATTATATAAATATAAAGTAGTAAA
AATTGAACCATTAGGAGTAGCACCCACCAAGGCAAAGAGAAGAGTGGTGCAGAGAGAAAAAAGAGCAGTG
GGAATAGGAGCTTTGTTCCTTGGGTTCTTGGGAGCAGCAGGAAGCACTATGGGCGCAGCGTCAATGACGC
TGACGGTACAGGCCAGACAATTATTGTCTGGTATAGTGCAGCAGCAGAACAATTTGCTGAGGGCTATTGA
GGCGCAACAGCATCTGTTGCAACTCACAGTCTGGGGCATCAAGCAGCTCCAGGCAAGAATCCTGGCTGTG
GAAAGATACCTAAAGGATCAACAGCTCCTGGGGATTTGGGGTTGCTCTGGAAAACTCATTTGCACCACTG
CTGTGCCTTGGAATGCTAGTTGGAGTAATAAATCTCTGGAACAGATTTGGAATCACACGACCTGGATGGA
GTGGGACAGAGAAATTAACAATTACACAAGCTTAATACACTCCTTAATTGAAGAATCGCAAAACCAGCAA
GAAAAGAATGAACAAGAATTATTGGAATTAGATAAATGGGCAAGTTTGTGGAATTGGTTTAACATAACAA
ATTGGCTGTGGTATATAAAATTATTCATAATGATAGTAGGAGGCTTGGTAGGTTTAAGAATAGTTTTTGC
TGTACTTTCTATAGTGAATAGAGTTAGGCAGGGATATTCACCATTATCGTTTCAGACCCACCTCCCAACC
CCGAGGGGACCCGACAGGCCCGAAGGAATAGAAGAAGAAGGTGGAGAGAGAGACAGAGACAGATCCATTC
GATTAGTGAACGGATCTCGACGGTATCGGTTAACTTTTAAAAGAAAAGGGGGGATTGGGGGGTACAGTGC
AGGGGAAAGAATAGTAGACATAATAGCAACAGACATACAAACTAAAGAATTACAAAAACAAATTACAAAA
TTCAAAATTTTATCGATACTAGTATTATGCCCAGTACATGACCTTATGGGACTTTCCTACTTGGCAGTAC
ATCTACGTATTAGTCATCGCTATTACCATGGTGATGCGGTTTTGGCAGTACATCAATGGGCGTGGATAGC
GGTTTGACTCACGGGGATTTCCAAGTCTCCACCCCATTGACGTCAATGGGAGTTTGTTTTGGCACCAAAA
TCAACGGGACTTTCCAAAATGTCGTAACAACTCCGCCCCATTGACGCAAATGGGCGGTAGGCGTGTACGG
TGGGAGGTTTATATAAGCAGAGCTCGTTTAGTGAACCGTCAGATCGCCTGGAGACGCCATCCACGCTGTT
TTGACCTCCATAGAAGATTCTAGA
[390 nt withheld, positions 2265-2654]
CTCGAGCCATGGAAGCTTTACCCTTATGACGTACCTGACTATGCTGGCGCCTACCCTTATGACGTACCTG
ACTATGCTGGATACCCTTATGACGTACCTGACTATGCTGGAGATATCTAAGCGGCCGCGAAGGATCTGCG
ATCGCTCCGGTGCCCGTCAGTGGGCAGAGCGCACATCGCCCACAGTCCCCGAGAAGTTGGGGGGAGGGGT
CGGCAATTGAACGGGTGCCTAGAGAAGGTGGCGCGGGGTAAACTGGGAAAGTGATGTCGTGTACTGGCTC
CGCCTTTTTCCCGAGGGTGGGGGAGAACCGTATATAAGTGCAGTAGTCGCCGTGAACGTTCTTTTTCGCA
ACGGGTTTGCCGCCAGAACACAGCTGAAGCTTCGAGGGGCTCGCATCTCTCCTTCACGCGCCCGCCGCCC
TACCTGAGGCCGCCATCCACGCCGGTTGAGTCGCGTTCTGCCGCCTCCCGCCTGTGGTGCCTCCTGAACT
GCGTCCGCCGTCTAGGTAAGTTTAAAGCTCAGGTCGAGACCGGGCCTTTGTCCGGCGCTCCCTTGGAGCC
TACCTAGACTCAGCCGGCTCTCCACGCTTTGCCTGACCCTGCTTGCTCAACTCTACGTCTTTGTTTCGTT
TTCTGTTCTGCGCCGTTACAGATCCAAGCTGTGACCGGCGCCTACGCTAGATGACCGAGTACAAGCCCAC
GGTGCGCCTCGCCACCCGCGACGACGTCCCCAGGGCCGTACGCACCCTCGCCGCCGCGTTCGCCGACTAC
CCCGCCACGCGCCACACCGTCGATCCGGACCGCCACATCGAGCGGGTCACCGAGCTGCAAGAACTCTTCC
TCACGCGCGTCGGGCTCGACATCGGCAAGGTGTGGGTCGCGGACGACGGCGCCGCGGTGGCGGTCTGGAC
CACGCCGGAGAGCGTCGAAGCGGGGGCGGTGTTCGCCGAGATCGGCCCGCGCATGGCCGAGTTGAGCGGT
TCCCGGCTGGCCGCGCAGCAACAGATGGAAGGCCTCCTGGCGCCGCACCGGCCCAAGGAGCCCGCGTGGT
TCCTGGCCACCGTCGGCGTCTCGCCCGACCACCAGGGCAAGGGTCTGGGCAGCGCCGTCGTGCTCCCCGG
AGTGGAGGCGGCCGAGCGCGCCGGGGTGCCCGCCTTCCTGGAGACCTCCGCGCCCCGCAACCTCCCCTTC
TACGAGCGGCTCGGCTTCACCGTCACCGCCGACGTCGAGGTGCCCGAAGGACCGCGCACCTGGTGCATGA
CCCGCAAGCCCGGTGCCTGAGTCGACAATCAACCTCTGGATTACAAAATTTGTGAAAGATTGACTGGTAT
TCTTAACTATGTTGCTCCTTTTACGCTATGTGGATACGCTGCTTTAATGCCTTTGTATCATGCTATTGCT
TCCCGTATGGCTTTCATTTTCTCCTCCTTGTATAAATCCTGGTTGCTGTCTCTTTATGAGGAGTTGTGGC
CCGTTGTCAGGCAACGTGGCGTGGTGTGCACTGTGTTTGCTGACGCAACCCCCACTGGTTGGGGCATTGC
CACCACCTGTCAGCTCCTTTCCGGGACTTTCGCTTTCCCCCTCCCTATTGCCACGGCGGAACTCATCGCC
GCCTGCCTTGCCCGCTGCTGGACAGGGGCTCGGCTGTTGGGCACTGACAATTCCGTGGTGTTGTCGGGGA
AATCATCGTCCTTTCCTTGGCTGCTCGCCTGTGTTGCCACCTGGATTCTGCGCGGGACGTCCTTCTGCTA
CGTCCCTTCGGCCCTCAATCCAGCGGACCTTCCTTCCCGCGGCCTGCTGCCGGCTCTGCGGCCTCTTCCG
CGTCTTCGCCTTCGCCCTCAGACGAGTCGGATCTCCCTTTGGGCCGCCTCCCCGCCTGGTACCTTTAAGA
CCAATGACTTACAAGGCAGCTGTAGATCTTAGCCACTTTTTAAAAGAAAAGGGGGGACTGGAAGGGCTAA
TTCACTCCCAACGAAGATAAGATCTGCTTTTTGCTTGTACTGGGTCTCTCTGGTTAGACCAGATCTGAGC
CTGGGAGCTCTCTGGCTAACTAGGGAACCCACTGCTTAAGCCTCAATAAAGCTTGCCTTGAGTGCTTCAA
GTAGTGTGTGCCCGTCTGTTGTGTGACTCTGGTAACTAGAGATCCCTCAGACCCTTTTAGTCAGTGTGGA
AAATCTCTAGCAGTAGTAGTTCATGTCATCTTATTATTCAGTATTTATAACTTGCAAAGAAATGAATATC
AGAGAGTGAGAGGAACTTGTTTATTGCAGCTTATAATGGTTACAAATAAAGCAATAGCATCACAAATTTC
ACAAATAAAGCATTTTTTTCACTGCATTCTAGTTGTGGTTTGTCCAAACTCATCAATGTATCTTATCATG
TCTGGCTCTAGCTATCCCGCCCCTAACTCCGCCCATCCCGCCCCTAACTCCGCCCAGTTCCGCCCATTCT
CCGCCCCATGGCTGACTAATTTTTTTTATTTATGCAGAGGCCGAGGCCGCCTCGGCCTCTGAGCTATTCC
AGAAGTAGTGAGGAGGCTTTTTTGGAGGCCTAGACTTTTGCAGAGACCAAATTCGTAATCATGTCATAGC
TGTTTCCTGTGTGAAATTGTTATCCGCTCACAATTCCACACAACATACGAGCCGGAAGCATAAAGTGTAA
AGCCTGGGGTGCCTAATGAGTGAGCTAACTCACATTAATTGCGTTGCGCTCACTGCCCGCTTTCCAGTCG
GGAAACCTGTCGTGCCAGCTGCATTAATGAATCGGCCAACGCGCGGGGAGAGGCGGTTTGCGTATTGGGC
GCTCTTCCGCTTCCTCGCTCACTGACTCGCTGCGCTCGGTCGTTCGGCTGCGGCGAGCGGTATCAGCTCA
CTCAAAGGCGGTAATACGGTTATCCACAGAATCAGGGGATAACGCAGGAAAGAACATGTGAGCAAAAGGC
CAGCAAAAGGCCAGGAACCGTAAAAAGGCCGCGTTGCTGGCGTTTTTCCATAGGCTCCGCCCCCCTGACG
AGCATCACAAAAATCGACGCTCAAGTCAGAGGTGGCGAAACCCGACAGGACTATAAAGATACCAGGCGTT
TCCCCCTGGAAGCTCCCTCGTGCGCTCTCCTGTTCCGACCCTGCCGCTTACCGGATACCTGTCCGCCTTT
CTCCCTTCGGGAAGCGTGGCGCTTTCTCATAGCTCACGCTGTAGGTATCTCAGTTCGGTGTAGGTCGTTC
GCTCCAAGCTGGGCTGTGTGCACGAACCCCCCGTTCAGCCCGACCGCTGCGCCTTATCCGGTAACTATCG
TCTTGAGTCCAACCCGGTAAGACACGACTTATCGCCACTGGCAGCAGCCACTGGTAACAGGATTAGCAGA
GCGAGGTATGTAGGCGGTGCTACAGAGTTCTTGAAGTGGTGGCCTAACTACGGCTACACTAGAAGAACAG
TATTTGGTATCTGCGCTCTGCTGAAGCCAGTTACCTTCGGAAAAAGAGTTGGTAGCTCTTGATCCGGCAA
ACAAACCACCGCTGGTAGCGGTGGTTTTTTTGTTTGCAAGCAGCAGATTACGCGCAGAAAAAAAGGATCT
CAAGAAGATCCTTTGATCTTTTCTACGGGGTCTGACGCTCAGTGGAACGAAAACTCACGTTAAGGGATTT
TGGTCATGAGATTATCAAAAAGGATCTTCACCTAGATCCTTTTAAATTAAAAATGAAGTTTTAAATCAAT
CTAAAGTATATATGAGTAAACTTGGTCTGACAGTTACCAATGCTTAATCAGTGAGGCACCTATCTCAGCG
ATCTGTCTATTTCGTTCATCCATAGTTGCCTGACTCCCCGTCGTGTAGATAACTACGATACGGGAGGGCT
TACCATCTGGCCCCAGTGCTGCAATGATACCGCGAGACCCACGCTCACCGGCTCCAGATTTATCAGCAAT
AAACCAGCCAGCCGGAAGGGCCGAGCGCAGAAGTGGTCCTGCAACTTTATCCGCCTCCATCCAGTCTATT
AATTGTTGCCGGGAAGCTAGAGTAAGTAGTTCGCCAGTTAATAGTTTGCGCAACGTTGTTGCCATTGCTA
CAGGCATCGTGGTGTCACGCTCGTCGTTTGGTATGGCTTCATTCAGCTCCGGTTCCCAACGATCAAGGCG
AGTTACATGATCCCCCATGTTGTGCAAAAAAGCGGTTAGCTCCTTCGGTCCTCCGATCGTTGTCAGAAGT
AAGTTGGCCGCAGTGTTATCACTCATGGTTATGGCAGCACTGCATAATTCTCTTACTGTCATGCCATCCG
TAAGATGCTTTTCTGTGACTGGTGAGTACTCAACCAAGTCATTCTGAGAATAGTGTATGCGGCGACCGAG
TTGCTCTTGCCCGGCGTCAATACGGGATAATACCGCGCCACATAGCAGAACTTTAAAAGTGCTCATCATT
GGAAAACGTTCTTCGGGGCGAAAACTCTCAAGGATCTTACCGCTGTTGAGATCCAGTTCGATGTAACCCA
CTCGTGCACCCAACTGATCTTCAGCATCTTTTACTTTCACCAGCGTTTCTGGGTGAGCAAAAACAGGAAG
GCAAAATGCCGCAAAAAAGGGAATAAGGGCGACACGGAAATGTTGAATACTCATACTCTTCCTTTTTCAA
TATTATTGAAGCATTTATCAGGGTTATTGTCTCATGAGCGGATACATATTTGAATGTATTTAGAAAAATA
AACAAATAGGGGTTCCGCGCACATTTCCCCGAAAAGTGCCACCTGACGTCTAAGAAACCATTATTATCAT
GACATTAACCTATAAAAATAGGCGTATCACGAGGCCCTTTCGTCTCGCGCGTTTCGGTGATGACGGTGAA
AACCTCTGACACATGCAGCTCCCGGAGACGGTCACAGCTTGTCTGTAAGCGGATGCCGGGAGCAGACAAG
CCCGTCAGGGCGCGTCAGCGGGTGTTGGCGGGTGTCGGGGCTGGCTTAACTATGCGGCATCAGAGCAGAT
TGTACTGAGAGTGCACCATATGCGGTGTGAAATACCGCACAGATGCGTAAGGAGAAAATACCGCATCAGG
CGCCATTCGCCATTCAGGCTGCGCAACTGTTGGGAAGGGCGATCGGTGCGGGCCTCTTCGCTATTACGCC
AGCTGGCGAAAGGGGGATGTGCTGCAAGGCGATTAAGTTGGGTAACGCCAGGGTTTTCCCAGTCACGACG
TTGTAAAACGACGGCCAGTGCCAAGCTGACGCGTGTAGTCTTATGCAATA
Features (pLannotate 1.2.2; 28 found; start..end, strand, type, name):
    211..391     +  LTR            5' LTR (truncated): truncated 5' long terminal repeat (LTR) from HIV-1
    438..563     +  misc_feature   HIV-1 Ψ: packaging signal of human immunodeficiency virus type 1
    547..885     +  CDS            HIV-1 gag (fragment): gag protein from human immunodeficiency virus 1; gag
   1056..1289    +  misc_feature   RRE: The Rev response element (RRE) of HIV-1 allows for Rev-dependent mRNA export from the nucleus to the cytoplasm.
   1666..1766    +  CDS            Rev (fragment): human immunodeficiency virus 1 (HIV-1) Rev protein; rev; enhances nuclear export of unspliced and incompletely spliced viral mRNAs
   1785..1901    +  misc_feature   cPPT/CTS: central polypurine tract and central termination sequence of HIV-1
   1914..1990    +  enhancer       CMV enhancer (fragment): human cytomegalovirus immediate early enhancer
   1991..2194    +  promoter       CMV promoter: human cytomegalovirus (CMV) immediate early promoter
   2265..2654    +  CDS            RPS15A (sequence withheld): RS15A_HUMAN - Experimental evidence at protein level: Swiss-Prot protein existence level 1. Structural component of the ribosome (PubMed:23636399). Required for proper erythropoiesis (PubMed:27909223). From Homo sapiens (Human).
   2816..3027    +  promoter       EF-1α core promoter: core promoter for human elongation factor EF-1α
   3040..3308    +  LTR            5' LTR (truncated): truncated 5' long terminal repeat (LTR) from human T-cell leukemia virus (HTLV) type 1
   3335..3934    +  CDS            PuroR: puromycin N-acetyltransferase; pac from Streptomyces alboniger; confers resistance to puromycin
   3941..4529    +  misc_feature   WPRE: woodchuck hepatitis virus posttranscriptional regulatory element
   4524..4631    +  CDS            nef (fragment): NEF_SIVS4 - Experimental evidence at protein level: Swiss-Prot protein existence level 1. Interferes with TCR signaling from the cell membrane. Interacts with CD247/TCRZ (TCR zeta chain) and exert potent down- regulation of cell surface TCR/CD3 complexes. From Simian immunodeficiency virus (isolate F236/smH4) (SIV-sm) (Simian immunodeficiency virus sooty mangabey monkey).
   4656..4836    +  LTR            5' LTR (truncated): truncated 5' long terminal repeat (LTR) from HIV-1
   4908..5029    +  polyA_signal   SV40 poly(A) signal: SV40 polyadenylation signal
   5069..5204    +  rep_origin     SV40 ori: SV40 origin of replication
   5261..5277    -  protein_bind   lac operator: The lac repressor binds to the lac operator to inhibit transcription in E. coli. This inhibition can be relieved by adding lactose or isopropyl-β-D-thiogalactopyranoside (IPTG). lac repressor encoded by lacI
   5285..5315    -  promoter       lac promoter: promoter for the E. coli lac operon
   5330..5351    -  protein_bind   CAP binding site: CAP binding activates transcription in the presence of cAMP. E. coli catabolite activator protein
   5364..5456    -  CDS            lacI (fragment): lac repressor; lacI; The lac repressor binds to the lac operator to inhibit transcription in E. coli. This inhibition can be relieved by adding lactose or isopropyl-β-D-thiogalactopyranoside (IPTG).
   5639..6227    -  rep_origin     ori: high-copy-number ColE1/pMB1/pBR322/pUC origin of replication
   6398..7258    -  CDS            AmpR: β-lactamase; bla; confers resistance to ampicillin, carbenicillin, and related antibiotics
   7259..7363    -  promoter       AmpR promoter: bla
   7458..7493    +  CDS            rop (fragment): Rop protein, which maintains plasmids at low copy number; rop
   7595..7694    +  misc_feature   bom (fragment): basis of mobility region from pBR322
   7700..7854    -  CDS            lacZα (fragment): LacZα fragment of β-galactosidase; lacZ fragment
   7868..210     +  promoter       RSV promoter (across the origin): Rous sarcoma virus enhancer/promoter
