[The description below was written by a language model from this plasmid's Addgene catalogue record and pLannotate feature annotations shown in this document.]
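Description:
pCDH-CMV-RPS15A-3xHA is a 7,884-nt lentiviral transfer plasmid for overexpressing human ribosomal protein S15a (RPS15A) with a C-terminal 3xHA epitope tag in mammalian cells. It is built on a pCDH-CMV-MCS-EF1-puro derivative carrying 3xFLAG and 3xHA tag sequences. The 390-bp RPS15A coding sequence, lacking its stop codon, was inserted between XbaI and NotI so that it reads through into the downstream tag. The feature table annotates the RPS15A CDS but not the HA repeats themselves; these presumably lie in the unannotated stretch between the insert and the EF-1α promoter. In bacteria the plasmid is maintained through a high-copy ColE1/pUC-type origin and selected with ampicillin via β-lactamase. Residual lac, rop and bom fragments are backbone remnants.

The viral portion follows a third-generation-style layout. An RSV promoter fused to a truncated HIV-1 5' LTR drives genomic RNA production in packaging cells, followed by the Ψ packaging signal with a partial gag sequence. The RRE provides Rev-dependent nuclear export, and the cPPT/CTS aids nuclear import of the reverse-transcribed genome. Within the transferred region, the CMV enhancer/promoter drives RPS15A-3xHA. A second cassette, made up of the EF-1α core promoter with an HTLV-1 LTR-derived segment, expresses puromycin N-acetyltransferase for selecting transduced cells. A WPRE downstream enhances transcript stability and expression, and the truncated 3' LTR is followed by an SV40 polyadenylation signal and SV40 origin. The construct suits stable or transient expression of HA-tagged RPS15A, allowing its detection or immunoprecipitation. It was deposited in connection with a study of eIF3-dependent mRNA selectivity and ribosome content.
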