Addgene plasmid #192245: pCDH-CMV-RPS15A-3xHA plasmid
Purpose: overexpression vector of RPS15A-3XHA
Depositing lab: Dieter Wolf. Depositing organization: Xiamen University. Publication: eIF3 mRNA selectivity profiling reveals eIF3k as a cancer-relevant regulator of ribosome content. Duan H, Zhang S, Zarai Y, Ollinger R, Wu Y, Sun L, Hu C, He Y, Tian G, Rad R, Kong X, Cheng Y, Tuller T, Wolf DA. EMBO J. 2023 Jun 15;42(12):e112362. doi: 10.15252/embj.2022112362. Epub 2023 May 8. PubMed 37155573.
Backbone
  Vector backbone: pCDH-CMV-MCS-EF1-puro-3XFLAG-3XHA(XbaI_NotI)
  Backbone manufacturer: generously provided by L. Wen (Xiamen University)
  Vector type: Lentiviral
  Selectable markers: Puromycin
Growth in bacteria
  Bacterial resistance: Ampicillin, 100 μg/mL
  Growth temperature: 37°C
  Growth strain: NEB Stable
  Copy number: High Copy
Gene/Insert
  Gene/Insert name: RPS15A CDS without stop coden
  Species: H. sapiens (human)
  Insert size (bp): 390
  Entrez Gene: RPS15A (a.k.a. S15a)
  Tag / fusion protein: 3xHA (C terminal on insert)
  Cloning method: Restriction Enzyme; 5′ cloning site XbaI (unknown if destroyed); 3′ cloning site NotI (unknown if destroyed)
  Sequencing primers: 5′ CMV-F_CGCAAATGGGCGGTAGGCGTG; 3′ ACC TTC TCT AGG CAC CCG TTC AAT TGC CGA
Terms and licenses: Academic/Nonprofit Terms; Industry Terms: Not Available to Industry
Depositor comments: Please visit https://www.biorxiv.org/content/10.1101/2022.08.28.505560v2 for bioRxiv preprint.
How to cite: pCDH-CMV-RPS15A-3xHA plasmid was a gift from Dieter Wolf (Addgene plasmid # 192245 ; http://n2t.net/addgene:192245 ; RRID:Addgene_192245)
